>Addgene plasmid #16356 | pET28a-SENP1 (catalytic domain) | addgene full sequence | sequence record 138319 | Addgene NGS result
ATTAATTTCGCGGGATCGAGATCTCGATCCTCTACGCCGGACGCATCGTGGCCGGCATCACCGGCGCCAC
AGGTGCGGTTGCTGGCGCCTATATCGCCGACATCACCGATGGGGAAGATCGGGCTCGCCACTTCGGGCTC
ATGAGCGCTTGTTTCGGCGTGGGTATGGTGGCAGGCCCCGTGGCCGGGGGACTGTTGGGCGCCATCTCCT
TGCATGCACCATTCCTTGCGGCGGCGGTGCTCAACGGCCTCAACCTACTACTGGGCTGCTTCCTAATGCA
GGAGTCGCATAAGGGAGAGCGTCGAGATCCCGGACACCATCGAATGGCGCAAAACCTTTCGCGGTATGGC
ATGATAGCGCCCGGAAGAGAGTCAATTCAGGGTGGTGAATGTGAAACCAGTAACGTTATACGATGTCGCA
GAGTATGCCGGTGTCTCTTATCAGACCGTTTCCCGCGTGGTGAACCAGGCCAGCCACGTTTCTGCGAAAA
CGCGGGAAAAAGTGGAAGCGGCGATGGCGGAGCTGAATTACATTCCCAACCGCGTGGCACAACAACTGGC
GGGCAAACAGTCGTTGCTGATTGGCGTTGCCACCTCCAGTCTGGCCCTGCACGCGCCGTCGCAAATTGTC
GCGGCGATTAAATCTCGCGCCGATCAACTGGGTGCCAGCGTGGTGGTGTCGATGGTAGAACGAAGCGGCG
TCGAAGCCTGTAAAGCGGCGGTGCACAATCTTCTCGCGCAACGCGTCAGTGGGCTGATCATTAACTATCC
GCTGGATGACCAGGATGCCATTGCTGTGGAAGCTGCCTGCACTAATGTTCCGGCGTTATTTCTTGATGTC
TCTGACCAGACACCCATCAACAGTATTATTTTCTCCCATGAAGACGGTACGCGACTGGGCGTGGAGCATC
TGGTCGCATTGGGTCACCAGCAAATCGCGCTGTTAGCGGGCCCATTAAGTTCTGTCTCGGCGCGTCTGCG
TCTGGCTGGCTGGCATAAATATCTCACTCGCAATCAAATTCAGCCGATAGCGGAACGGGAAGGCGACTGG
AGTGCCATGTCCGGTTTTCAACAAACCATGCAAATGCTGAATGAGGGCATCGTTCCCACTGCGATGCTGG
TTGCCAACGATCAGATGGCGCTGGGCGCAATGCGCGCCATTACCGAGTCCGGGCTGCGCGTTGGTGCGGA
TATCTCGGTAGTGGGATACGACGATACCGAAGACAGCTCATGTTATATCCCGCCGTTAACCACCATCAAA
CAGGATTTTCGCCTGCTGGGGCAAACCAGCGTGGACCGCTTGCTGCAACTCTCTCAGGGCCAGGCGGTGA
AGGGCAATCAGCTGTTGCCCGTCTCACTGGTGAAAAGAAAAACCACCCTGGCGCCCAATACGCAAACCGC
CTCTCCCCGCGCGTTGGCCGATTCATTAATGCAGCTGGCACGACAGGTTTCCCGACTGGAAAGCGGGCAG
TGAGCGCAACGCAATTAATGTAAGTTAGCTCACTCATTAGGCACCGGGATCTCGACCGATGCCCTTGAGA
GCCTTCAACCCAGTCAGCTCCTTCCGGTGGGCGCGGGGCATGACTATCGTCGCCGCACTTATGACTGTCT
TCTTTATCATGCAACTCGTAGGACAGGTGCCGGCAGCGCTCTGGGTCATTTTCGGCGAGGACCGCTTTCG
CTGGAGCGCGACGATGATCGGCCTGTCGCTTGCGGTATTCGGAATCTTGCACGCCCTCGCTCAAGCCTTC
GTCACTGGTCCCGCCACCAAACGTTTCGGCGAGAAGCAGGCCATTATCGCCGGCATGGCGGCCCCACGGG
TGCGCATGATCGTGCTCCTGTCGTTGAGGACCCGGCTAGGCTGGCGGGGTTGCCTTACTGGTTAGCAGAA
TGAATCACCGATACGCGAGCGAACGTGAAGCGACTGCTGCTGCAAAACGTCTGCGACCTGAGCAACAACA
TGAATGGTCTTCGGTTTCCGTGTTTCGTAAAGTCTGGAAACGCGGAAGTCAGCGCCCTGCACCATTATGT
TCCGGATCTGCATCGCAGGATGCTGCTGGCTACCCTGTGGAACACCTACATCTGTATTAACGAAGCGCTG
GCATTGACCCTGAGTGATTTTTCTCTGGTCCCGCCGCATCCATACCGCCAGTTGTTTACCCTCACAACGT
TCCAGTAACCGGGCATGTTCATCATCAGTAACCCGTATCGTGAGCATCCTCTCTCGTTTCATCGGTATCA
TTACCCCCATGAACAGAAATCCCCCTTACACGGAGGCATCAGTGACCAAACAGGAAAAAACCGCCCTTAA
CATGGCCCGCTTTATCAGAAGCCAGACATTAACGCTTCTGGAGAAACTCAACGAGCTGGACGCGGATGAA
CAGGCAGACATCTGTGAATCGCTTCACGACCACGCTGATGAGCTTTACCGCAGCTGCCTCGCGCGTTTCG
GTGATGACGGTGAAAACCTCTGACACATGCAGCTCCCGGAGACGGTCACAGCTTGTCTGTAAGCGGATGC
CGGGAGCAGACAAGCCCGTCAGGGCGCGTCAGCGGGTGTTGGCGGGTGTCGGGGCGCAGCCATGACCCAG
TCACGTAGCGATAGCGGAGTGTATACTGGCTTAACTATGCGGCATCAGAGCAGATTGTACTGAGAGTGCA
CCATTGCGGTGTGAAATACCGCACAGATGCGTAAGGAGAAAATACCGCATCAGGCGCTCTTCCGCTTCCT
CGCTCACTGACTCGCTGCGCTCGGTCGTTCGGCTGCGGCGAGCGGTATCAGCTCACTCAAAGGCGGTAAT
ACGGTTATCCACAGAATCAGGGGATAACGCAGGAAAGAACATGTGAGCAAAAGGCCAGCAAAAGGCCAGG
AACCGTAAAAAGGCCGCGTTGCTGGCGTTTTTCCATAGGCTCCGCCCCCCTGACGAGCATCACAAAAATC
GACGCTCAAGTCAGAGGTGGCGAAACCCGACAGGACTATAAAGATACCAGGCGTTTCCCCCTGGAAGCTC
CCTCGTGCGCTCTCCTGTTCCGACCCTGCCGCTTACCGGATACCTGTCCGCCTTTCTCCCTTCGGGAAGC
GTGGCGCTTTCTCATAGCTCACGCTGTAGGTATCTCAGTTCGGTGTAGGTCGTTCGCTCCAAGCTGGGCT
GTGTGCACGAACCCCCCGTTCAGCCCGACCGCTGCGCCTTATCCGGTAACTATCGTCTTGAGTCCAACCC
GGTAAGACACGACTTATCGCCACTGGCAGCAGCCACTGGTAACAGGATTAGCAGAGCGAGGTATGTAGGC
GGTGCTACAGAGTTCTTGAAGTGGTGGCCTAACTACGGCTACACTAGAAGGACAGTATTTGGTATCTGCG
CTCTGCTGAAGCCAGTTACCTTCGGAAAAAGAGTTGGTAGCTCTTGATCCGGCAAACAAACCACCGCTGG
TAGCGGTGGTTTTTTTGTTTGCAAGCAGCAGATTACGCGCAGAAAAAAAGGATCTCAAGAAGATCCTTTG
ATCTTTTCTACGGGGTCTGACGCTCAGTGGAACGAAAACTCACGTTAAGGGATTTTGGTCATGAACAATA
AAACTGTCTGCTTACATAAACAGTAATACAAGGGGTGTTATGAGCCATATTCAACGGGAAACGTCTTGCT
CTAGGCCGCGATTAAATTCCAACATGGATGCTGATTTATATGGGTATAAATGGGCTCGCGATAATGTCGG
GCAATCAGGTGCGACAATCTATCGATTGTATGGGAAGCCCGATGCGCCAGAGTTGTTTCTGAAACATGGC
AAAGGTAGCGTTGCCAATGATGTTACAGATGAGATGGTCAGACTAAACTGGCTGACGGAATTTATGCCTC
TTCCGACCATCAAGCATTTTATCCGTACTCCTGATGATGCATGGTTACTCACCACTGCGATCCCCGGGAA
AACAGCATTCCAGGTATTAGAAGAATATCCTGATTCAGGTGAAAATATTGTTGATGCGCTGGCAGTGTTC
CTGCGCCGGTTGCATTCGATTCCTGTTTGTAATTGTCCTTTTAACAGCGATCGCGTATTTCGTCTCGCTC
AGGCGCAATCACGAATGAATAACGGTTTGGTTGATGCGAGTGATTTTGATGACGAGCGTAATGGCTGGCC
TGTTGAACAAGTCTGGAAAGAAATGCATAAACTTTTGCCATTCTCACCGGATTCAGTCGTCACTCATGGT
GATTTCTCACTTGATAACCTTATTTTTGACGAGGGGAAATTAATAGGTTGTATTGATGTTGGACGAGTCG
GAATCGCAGACCGATACCAGGATCTTGCCATCCTATGGAACTGCCTCGGTGAGTTTTCTCCTTCATTACA
GAAACGGCTTTTTCAAAAATATGGTATTGATAATCCTGATATGAATAAATTGCAGTTTCATTTGATGCTC
GATGAGTTTTTCTAAGAATTAATTCATGAGCGGATACATATTTGAATGTATTTAGAAAAATAAACAAATA
GGGGTTCCGCGCACATTTCCCCGAAAAGTGCCACCTAAATTGTAAGCGTTAATATTTTGTTAAAATTCGC
GTTAAATTTTTGTTAAATCAGCTCATTTTTTAACCAATAGGCCGAAATCGGCAAAATCCCTTATAAATCA
AAAGAATAGACCGAGATAGGGT
[37 nt withheld, positions 4643-4679]
AAAGAACGTGGACTCCAACGTCAAAGG
[49 nt withheld, positions 4707-4755]
T
[91 nt withheld, positions 4757-4847]
G
[124 nt withheld, positions 4849-4972]
CCCATTCGCCAATCCGGATATAGTTCCTCCTTTCAGCAAAAAACCCCTCAAGACCCGTTTAGAGGCCCCA
AGGGGTTATGCTAGTTATTGCTCAGCGGTGGCAGCAGCCAACTCAGCTTCCTTTCGGGCTTTGTTAGCAG
CCGGATCTCAGTGGTGGTGGTGGTGGTGCTCGAGTCACAAGAGTTTTCGGTGGAGGATCTCCCAGACCAT
CCGCTTCCGGAAGTATGGCATGTGTTGCTGTGTGAAGTTGATTGGTCTGTCTTTGGTAATACAGTCAGCA
TATTTGCAGGCAAACATCCCACAGTCACTTCCATTCATCTGCTGAGGAATCTCCTGGCTTTTCTTGCTGA
AAAGCTGCCAGCCATTGGTGTCAAACTCTTTCCTTTTCTTGTCAATGCTTTCTTGCTTTAGGTATTGCAA
GAGTATTCTGCAGGCTTCATTGTTTATCCCACCCATGGAGTCGTAATAGGTAATATTCTTCTTTCTAAAG
TCCACAACAGCTAGACACCAGTGTACTCCCAGGTGAATGGGCACCAAAAGAATGTCAACAGAAAATACAT
CTACTTTCTTTGTCCAACGTTTCACTGCCTGATAACCAGCCGTTTTTAATTTAGTGAAGAAAAAGGTATT
AAATGCATGCACACTTGGCAAGCCCTTCTCTTTACTTCGCTCCATCAGCATATTCATGTAGAAATTGATG
ATCTCATCATTGAGCCAATTCAGATGGTTTAGAGTTTGAATATCTTTGCGTGTAATGGTCAGGCGAAATG
CTTCACTGAGAACTTCATCCTGATTCCCATTACGAAATACATTCTTTATTTCTTTCTCCATTTCCTCTGT
AATTTCAGGAAATTCCATATGGCTGCCGCGCGGCACCAGGCCGCTGCTGTGATGATGATGATGATGGCTG
CTGCCCATGGTATATCTCCTTCTTAAAGTTAAACAAAATTATTTCTAGAGGGGAATTGTTATCCGCTCAC
AATTCCCCTATAGTGAGTCGT
Features (pLannotate 1.2.2; 21 found; start..end, strand, type, name):
     26..305     +  CDS            TcR (fragment): tetracycline efflux protein; tet; confers resistance to tetracycline
    313..390     +  promoter       lacI promoter: lacI
    391..1473    +  CDS            lacI: lac repressor; lacI; The lac repressor binds to the lac operator to inhibit transcription in E. coli. This inhibition can be relieved by adding lactose or isopropyl-β-D-thiogalactopyranoside (IPTG).
   1486..1507    +  protein_bind   CAP binding site: CAP binding activates transcription in the presence of cAMP. E. coli catabolite activator protein
   1522..1813    +  CDS            TcR (fragment): tetracycline efflux protein; tet; confers resistance to tetracycline
   1885..2265    -  CDS            YPB1_ECOLX: Protein predicted: Swiss-Prot protein existence level 4. From Escherichia coli.
   2282..2473    +  CDS            rop: Rop protein, which maintains plasmids at low copy number; rop
   2575..2714    +  misc_feature   bom: basis of mobility region from pBR322
   2900..3488    -  rep_origin     ori: high-copy-number ColE1/pMB1/pBR322/pUC origin of replication
   3610..4425    +  CDS            KanR: aminoglycoside phosphotransferase; aph(3')-Ia; confers resistance to kanamycin in bacteria or G418 (Geneticin®) in eukaryotes
   4434..4491    -  promoter       AmpR promoter (fragment): bla
   4544..4972    -  rep_origin     f1 ori (sequence partly withheld): f1 bacteriophage origin of replication; arrow indicates direction of (+) strand synthesis
   5009..5056    -  terminator     T7 terminator: transcription terminator for bacteriophage T7 RNA polymerase
   5064..5113    -  CDS            SET1 (fragment): solubility-enhancement tag derived from T7 phage gene 10B
   5123..5140    -  CDS            9xHis (fragment): 9xHis affinity tag
   5150..5827    -  CDS            SENP1 (fragment): SENP1_HUMAN - Experimental evidence at protein level: Swiss-Prot protein existence level 1. Protease that catalyzes two essential functions in the SUMO pathway (PubMed:10652325, PubMed:15199155, PubMed:16253240, PubMed:16553580, PubMed:21829689, PubMed:21965678, PubMed:23160374, PubMed:24943844, PubMed:25406032, PubMed:29506078). The first is the hydrolysis of an alpha-linked peptide bond at the C-terminal end of the small ubiquitin-like modifier (SUMO) propeptides, SUMO1, SUMO2 and SUMO3 leading to the mature form of the proteins. The second is the deconjugation of SUMO1, SUMO2 and SUMO3 from
   5834..5851    -  CDS            thrombin site: thrombin recognition and cleavage site
   5862..5878    -  CDS            capTEV™ (fragment): composite tag for in vivo biotinylation, TEV protease cleavage, and 6xHis tagging
   5897..5919    -  RBS            RBS: efficient ribosome binding site from bacteriophage T7 gene 10 (Olins and Rangwala, 1989)
   5934..5958    -  protein_bind   lac operator: The lac repressor binds to the lac operator to inhibit transcription in E. coli. This inhibition can be relieved by adding lactose or isopropyl-β-D-thiogalactopyranoside (IPTG). lac repressor encoded by lacI
   5959..4       -  promoter       T7 promoter (across the origin): promoter for bacteriophage T7 RNA polymerase
