[The description below was written by a language model from this plasmid's Addgene catalogue record and pLannotate feature annotations shown in this document.]
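Description:
pET28a-SENP1 (catalytic domain) is a bacterial expression plasmid built on the Novagen pET28a backbone for producing the catalytic domain of human SENP1, a SUMO/sentrin-specific peptidase, in E. coli. The insert encodes residues 419 to 644 of SENP1 and was placed between the NdeI and XhoI sites, both of which remain intact. The sequenced plasmid is about 6 kb. It replicates from a ColE1/pBR322-type origin accompanied by rop and the bom region, is selected with kanamycin through the aph(3')-Ia gene, and also carries an f1 phage origin. The record lists copy number as unknown.

Expression is driven by a T7 promoter followed by a lac operator and the T7 gene 10 ribosome binding site, with a T7 terminator downstream. The plasmid-borne lacI gene supplies repressor, so transcription depends on a host that provides T7 RNA polymerase, such as a DE3 lysogen, and is induced with IPTG. The reading frame begins with the backbone's N-terminal His tag, which the annotation tool picks up as a short "capTEV" fragment match, followed by a thrombin cleavage site and then the SENP1 fragment, allowing affinity purification and optional tag removal. A second His-coding stretch lies downstream of the XhoI site, as is standard in pET28a; the catalogue lists only the N-terminal tag, and the record does not state whether the insert ends in a stop codon. The annotated tetracycline-resistance fragments, the "SET1" fragment and the AmpR promoter fragment are partial matches to backbone sequence rather than functional parts.

SENP1 processes SUMO precursors to their mature forms and removes SUMO from conjugated proteins. The associated publication profiled the specificities and activities of human SENPs, so this construct serves as a source of recombinant enzyme for such biochemical assays.
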