Addgene plasmid #16356: pET28a-SENP1 (catalytic domain)
Depositing lab: Guy Salvesen. Depositing organization: Sanford Burnham Prebys Medical Discovery Institute. Publication: Small ubiquitin-related modifier (SUMO)-specific proteases: profiling the specificities and activities of human SENPs. Mikolajczyk J, Drag M, Bekes M, Cao JT, Ronai Z, Salvesen GS. J Biol Chem. 2007 Sep 7. 282(36):26217-24. 10.1074/jbc.M702444200 PubMed 17591783.
Backbone
  Vector backbone: pET28a
  Backbone manufacturer: Novagen
  Backbone size w/o insert (bp): 5369
  Vector type: Bacterial Expression
Growth in bacteria
  Bacterial resistance: Kanamycin, 50 μg/mL
  Growth temperature: 37°C
  Growth strain: DH5alpha
  Growth instructions: BL21(DE3)Codon plus
  Copy number: Unknown
Gene/Insert
  Gene/Insert name: human SENP1 catalytic domain (alt name: SENP1 - SUMO/sentrin specific peptidase 1)
  Species: H. sapiens (human)
  Insert size (bp): 688
  Mutation: Amino Acid 419 to 644 catalytic domain of human SENP1.
  Entrez Gene: SENP1 (a.k.a. SuPr-2)
  Tag / fusion protein: His (N terminal on backbone)
  Cloning method: Restriction Enzyme; 5′ cloning site NdeI (not destroyed); 3′ cloning site XhoI (not destroyed)
  Sequencing primers: 5′ T7; 3′ T7
Terms and licenses: Academic/Nonprofit Terms; Industry Terms: Not Available to Industry
How to cite: pET28a-SENP1 (catalytic domain) was a gift from Guy Salvesen (Addgene plasmid # 16356 ; http://n2t.net/addgene:16356 ; RRID:Addgene_16356)
