>Addgene plasmid #16356 | pET28a-SENP1 (catalytic domain) | addgene partial sequence | sequence record 22729 | T7 5'-TAATACGACTCACTATAGGG-3'
TATTTTGTTTAACTTTAAGAAGGAGATATACCATGGGCAGCAGCCATCATCATCATCATCACAGCAGCGG
CCTGGTGCCGCGCGGCAGCCATATGGAATTTCCTGAAATTACAGAGGAAATGGAGAAAGAAATAAAGAAT
GTATTTCGTAATGGGAATCAGGATGAAGTTCTCAGTGAAGCATTTCGCCTGACCATTACACGCAAAGATA
TTCAAACTCTAAACCATCTGAATTGGCTCAATGATGAGATCATCAATTTCTACATGAATATGCTGATGGA
GCGAAGTAAAGAGAAGGGCTTGCCAAGTGTGCATGCATTTAATACCTTTTTCTTCACTAAATTAAAAACG
GCTGGTTATCAGGCAGTGAAACGTTGGACAAAGAAAGTAGATGTATTTTCTGTTGACATTCTTTTGGTGC
CCATTCACCTGGGAGTACACTGGTGTCTAGCTGTTGTGGACTTTAGAAAGAAGAATATTACCTATTACGA
CTCCATGGGTGGGATAAACAATGAAGCCTGCAGAATACTCTTGCAATACCTAAAGCAAGAAAGCATTGAC
AAGAAAAGGAAAGAGTTTGACACCAATGGCTGGCAGCTTTTCAGCAAGAAAAGCCAGGAGATTCCTCAGC
AGATGA
